>Addgene plasmid #80813 | p3E-GFP no-pA | depositor full sequence | sequence record 152946 | Insert from GFP no pA attB PCR 13 to 755 Backbone from pDONR P2R-P3 3'E 2889 to 733
CTTTCCTGCGTTATCCCCTGATTCTGTGGATAACCGTATTACCGCCTTTGAGTGAGCTGATACCGCTCGC
CGCAGCCGAACGACCGAGCGCAGCGAGTCAGTGAGCGAGGAAGCGGAAGAGCGCCCAATACGCAAACCGC
CTCTCCCCGCGCGTTGGCCGATTCATTAATGCAGCTGGCACGACAGGTTTCCCGACTGGAAAGCGGGCAG
TGAGCGCAACGCAATTAATACGCGTACCGCTAGCCAGGAAGAGTTTGTAGAAACGCAAAAAGGCCATCCG
TCAGGATGGCCTTCTGCTTAGTTTGATGCCTGGCAGTTTATGGCGGGCGTCCTGCCCGCCACCCTCCGGG
CCGTTGCTTCACAACGTTCAAATCCGCTCCCGGCGGATTTGTCCTACTCAGGAGAGCGTTCACCGACAAA
CAACAGATAAAACGAAAGGCCCAGTCTTCCGACTGAGCCTTTCGTTTTATTTGATGCCTGGCAGTTCCCT
ACTCTCGCGTTAACGCTAGCATGGATGTTTTCCCAGTCACGACGTTGTAAAACGACGGCCAGTCTTAAGC
TCGGGCCCTGCAGCTCTAGAGCTCGAATTCTACAGGTCACTAATACCATCTAAGTAGTTGATTCATAGTG
ACTGCATATGTTGTGTTTTACAGTATTATGTAGTCTGTTTTTTATGCAAAATCTAATTTAATATATTGAT
ATTTATATCATTTTACGTTTCTCGTTCAACTTTCTTGTACAAAGTGGAAATGGTGAGCAAGGGCGAGGAG
CTGTTCACCGGGGTGGTGCCCATCCTGGTCGAGCTGGACGGCGACGTAAACGGCCACAAGTTCAGCGTGT
CCGGCGAGGGCGAGGGCGATGCCACCTACGGCAAGCTGACCCTGAAGTTCATCTGCACCACCGGCAAGCT
GCCCGTGCCCTGGCCCACCCTCGTGACCACCCTGACCTACGGCGTGCAGTGCTTCAGCCGCTACCCCGAC
CACATGAAGCAGCACGACTTCTTCAAGTCCGCCATGCCCGAAGGCTACGTCCAGGAGCGCACCATCTTCT
TCAAGGACGACGGCAACTACAAGACCCGCGCCGAGGTGAAGTTCGAGGGCGACACCCTGGTGAACCGCAT
CGAGCTGAAGGGCATCGACTTCAAGGAGGACGGCAACATCCTGGGGCACAAGCTGGAGTACAACTACAAC
AGCCACAACGTCTATATCATGGCCGACAAGCAGAAGAACGGCATCAAGGTGAACTTCAAGATCCGCCACA
ACATCGAGGACGGCAGCGTGCAGCTCGCCGACCACTACCAGCAGAACACCCCCATCGGCGACGGCCCCGT
GCTGCTGCCCGACAACCACTACCTGAGCACCCAGTCCGCCCTGAGCAAAGACCCCAACGAGAAGCGCGAT
CACATGGTCCTGCTGGAGTTCGTGACCGCCGCCGGGATCACTCTCGGCATGGACGAGCTGTACAAGTAAC
AACTTTATTATACAAAGTTGGCATTATAAAAAAGCATTGCTTATCAATTTGTTGCAACGAACAGGTCACT
ATCAGTCAAAATAAAATCATTATTTGGAGCTCCATGGTAGCGTTAACGCGGCCGCGATATCCCCTATAGT
GAGTCGTATTACATGGTCATAGCTGTTTCCTGGCAGCTCTGGCCCGTGTCTCAAAATCTCTGATGTTACA
TTGCACAAGATAAAAATATATCATCATGAACAATAAAACTGTCTGCTTACATAAACAGTAATACAAGGGG
TGTTATGAGCCATATTCAACGGGAAACGTCGAGGCCGCGATTAAATTCCAACATGGATGCTGATTTATAT
GGGTATAAATGGGCTCGCGATAATGTCGGGCAATCAGGTGCGACAATCTATCGCTTGTATGGGAAGCCCG
ATGCGCCAGAGTTGTTTCTGAAACATGGCAAAGGTAGCGTTGCCAATGATGTTACAGATGAGATGGTCAG
ACTAAACTGGCTGACGGAATTTATGCCTCTTCCGACCATCAAGCATTTTATCCGTACTCCTGATGATGCA
TGGTTACTCACCACTGCGATCCCCGGAAAAACAGCATTCCAGGTATTAGAAGAATATCCTGATTCAGGTG
AAAATATTGTTGATGCGCTGGCAGTGTTCCTGCGCCGGTTGCATTCGATTCCTGTTTGTAATTGTCCTTT
TAACAGCGATCGCGTATTTCGTCTCGCTCAGGCGCAATCACGAATGAATAACGGTTTGGTTGATGCGAGT
GATTTTGATGACGAGCGTAATGGCTGGCCTGTTGAACAAGTCTGGAAAGAAATGCATAAACTTTTGCCAT
TCTCACCGGATTCAGTCGTCACTCATGGTGATTTCTCACTTGATAACCTTATTTTTGACGAGGGGAAATT
AATAGGTTGTATTGATGTTGGACGAGTCGGAATCGCAGACCGATACCAGGATCTTGCCATCCTATGGAAC
TGCCTCGGTGAGTTTTCTCCTTCATTACAGAAACGGCTTTTTCAAAAATATGGTATTGATAATCCTGATA
TGAATAAATTGCAGTTTCATTTGATGCTCGATGAGTTTTTCTAATCAGAATTGGTTAATTGGTTGTAACA
CTGGCAGAGCATTACGCTGACTTGACGGGACGGCGCAAGCTCATGACCAAAATCCCTTAACGTGAGTTAC
GCGTCGTTCCACTGAGCGTCAGACCCCGTAGAAAAGATCAAAGGATCTTCTTGAGATCCTTTTTTTCTGC
GCGTAATCTGCTGCTTGCAAACAAAAAAACCACCGCTACCAGCGGTGGTTTGTTTGCCGGATCAAGAGCT
ACCAACTCTTTTTCCGAAGGTAACTGGCTTCAGCAGAGCGCAGATACCAAATACTGTCCTTCTAGTGTAG
CCGTAGTTAGGCCACCACTTCAAGAACTCTGTAGCACCGCCTACATACCTCGCTCTGCTAATCCTGTTAC
CAGTGGCTGCTGCCAGTGGCGATAAGTCGTGTCTTACCGGGTTGGACTCAAGACGATAGTTACCGGATAA
GGCGCAGCGGTCGGGCTGAACGGGGGGTTCGTGCACACAGCCCAGCTTGGAGCGAACGACCTACACCGAA
CTGAGATACCTACAGCGTGAGCATTGAGAAAGCGCCACGCTTCCCGAAGGGAGAAAGGCGGACAGGTATC
CGGTAAGCGGCAGGGTCGGAACAGGAGAGCGCACGAGGGAGCTTCCAGGGGGAAACGCCTGGTATCTTTA
TAGTCCTGTCGGGTTTCGCCACCTCTGACTTGAGCGTCGATTTTTGTGATGCTCGTCAGGGGGGCGGAGC
CTATGGAAAAACGCCAGCAACGCGGCCTTTTTACGGTTCCTGGCCTTTTGCTGGCCTTTTGCTCACATGT
T
Features (pLannotate 1.2.2; 11 found; start..end, strand, type, name):
    121..213     +  CDS            lacI (fragment): lac repressor; lacI; The lac repressor binds to the lac operator to inhibit transcription in E. coli. This inhibition can be relieved by adding lactose or isopropyl-β-D-thiogalactopyranoside (IPTG).
    268..295     -  terminator     rrnB T2 terminator: transcription terminator T2 from the E. coli rrnB gene
    427..470     +  terminator     rrnB T1 terminator: Escherichia coli rrnB; transcription terminator T1 from the E. coli rrnB gene
    517..553     -  CDS            lacZα (fragment): LacZα fragment of β-galactosidase; lacZ fragment
    624..747     -  protein_bind   attR2: mutant version of attR; recombination site for the Gateway® LR reaction LR Clonase™
    750..1469    +  CDS            EGFP: the original enhanced GFP (Yang et al., 1996) mammalian codon-optimized
   1470..1490    -  protein_bind   attB3: mutant version of attB; core recombination site for the Gateway® BP reaction BP Clonase™
   1481..1566    -  protein_bind   attL1 (fragment): mutant version of attL; recombination site for the Gateway® LR reaction LR Clonase™
   1603..1621    -  promoter       T7 promoter: promoter for bacteriophage T7 RNA polymerase
   1755..2564    +  CDS            KanR: aminoglycoside phosphotransferase; aph(3')-Ia; confers resistance to kanamycin in bacteria or G418 (Geneticin®) in eukaryotes
   2711..3299    +  rep_origin     ori: high-copy-number ColE1/pMB1/pBR322/pUC origin of replication
