[The description below was written by a language model from this plasmid's Addgene catalogue record and pLannotate feature annotations shown in this document.]
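Description:
p3E-GFP no-pA is a 3′ entry clone for MultiSite Gateway cloning, built by BP recombination of an attB-flanked GFP PCR product into the Invitrogen donor vector pDONR P2R-P3. It is a small plasmid (about 3.4 kb) propagated in E. coli through a high-copy ColE1/pUC-type origin and selected with kanamycin via the aph(3′)-Ia KanR gene. The backbone also carries the rrnB T1 and T2 transcription terminators upstream of the recombination cassette, which insulate the insert from read-through transcription in bacteria. A T7 promoter and M13 primer sites flank the cassette for sequencing. Short lacI and lacZα matches in the annotation are backbone remnants rather than functional genes.

The payload is a roughly 740 bp insert consisting of the mammalian codon-optimized EGFP coding sequence, deliberately supplied without a polyadenylation signal. It sits between an attR2 site and a downstream site annotated as an attB3 core overlapping an attL fragment. This pattern fits the attR2/attL3 arrangement expected of a 3′ entry clone, even though the automated annotation labels the fragment attL1. The plasmid has no eukaryotic promoter of its own. The catalogue's "Promoter: GFP" entry appears to be a placeholder, and although the record lists the vector type as mammalian expression, the clone is not expressed directly. Instead, it is combined in an LR reaction with 5′ and middle entry clones and a destination vector, placing GFP in the third position, for example as a C-terminal fusion tag or downstream reporter. Omitting the pA suits destination vectors or designs that provide their own polyadenylation signal or 3′ elements. It belongs to a toolkit for rapid assembly of vertebrate expression constructs.
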