Addgene plasmid #80813: p3E-GFP no-pA
Purpose: GFP without pA
Depositing lab: Philip Washbourne. Depositing organization: University of Oregon. Publication: A MultiSite Gateway Toolkit for Rapid Cloning of Vertebrate Expression Constructs with Diverse Research Applications. Fowler DK, Stewart S, Seredick S, Eisen JS, Stankunas K, Washbourne P. PLoS One. 2016 Aug 8;11(8):e0159277. doi: 10.1371/journal.pone.0159277. eCollection 2016. PONE-D-16-19476 PubMed 27500400.
Backbone
  Vector backbone: pDONR P2R-P3
  Backbone manufacturer: Invitrogen
  Backbone size w/o insert (bp): 2619
  Total vector size (bp): 3361
  Vector type: Mammalian Expression
Growth in bacteria
  Bacterial resistance: Kanamycin, 50 μg/mL
  Growth temperature: 37°C
  Growth strain: DH5alpha
  Copy number: Unknown
Gene/Insert
  Gene/Insert name: GFP no pA
  Insert size (bp): 742
  Promoter: GFP
  Cloning method: Gateway Cloning
  Sequencing primers: 5′ M13(20)F; 3′ M13R
Terms and licenses: Academic/Nonprofit Terms; Industry Terms: Not Available to Industry
How to cite: p3E-GFP no-pA was a gift from Philip Washbourne (Addgene plasmid # 80813 ; http://n2t.net/addgene:80813 ; RRID:Addgene_80813)
