>Addgene plasmid #80813 | p3E-GFP no-pA | addgene partial sequence | sequence record 161373 | M13-F20 5'-TGTAAAACGACGGCCAGT-3'
GAGCTCGAATTCTACAGGTCACTAATACCATCTAAGTAGTTGGTTCATAGTGACTGCATATGTTGTGTTT
TACAGTATTATGTAGTCTGTTTTTTATCCAAAATCTAATTTAATATATTGATATTTATATCATTTTACGT
TTCTCGTTCAACTTTCTTGTACAAAGTGGAAATGGTGAGCAAGGGCGAGGAGCTGTTCACCGGGGTGGTG
CCCATCCTGGTCGAGCTGGACGGCGACGTAAACGGCCACAAGTTCAGCGTGTCCGGCGAGGGCGAGGGCG
ATGCCACCTACGGCAAGCTGACCCTGAAGTTCATCTGCACCACCGGCAAGCTGCCCGTGCCCTGGCCCAC
CCTCGTGACCACCCTGACCTACGGCGTGCAGTGCTTCAGCCGCTACCCCGACCACATGAAGCAGCACGAC
TTCTTCAAGTCCGCCATGCCCGAAGGCTACGTCCAGGAGCGCACCATCTTCTTCAAGGACGACGGCAACT
ACAAGACCCGCGCCGAGGTGAAGTTCGAGGGCGACACCCTGGTGAACCGCATCGAGCTGAAGGGCATCGA
CTTCAAGGAGGACGGCAACATCCTGGGGCACAAGCTGGAGTACAACTACAACAGCCACAACGTCTATATC
ATGGCCGACAAGCAGAAGAACGGCATCAAGGTGAACTTCAAGATCCGCCACAACATCGAGGACGGCAGCG
TGCAGCTCGCCGACCACTACCAGCAGAACACCCCCATCGGCGACGGCCCCGTGCTGCTGCCCGACAACCA
CTACCTGAGCACCCAGTCCGCCCTGAGCAAAGACCCCAACGAGA
