>Addgene plasmid #80813 | p3E-GFP no-pA | addgene partial sequence | sequence record 161374 | M13-Rev 5'-CAGGAAACAGCTATGACC-3'
TCGCGGCCGCGTTAACGCTACCATGGAGCTCCAAATAATGATTTTATTTTGACTGATAGTGACCTGTTCG
TTGCAACAAATTGATAAGCAATGCTTTTTTATAATGCCAACTTTGTATAATAAAGTTGTTACTTGTACAG
CTCGTCCATGCCGAGAGTGATCCCGGCGGCGGTCACGAACTCCAGCAGGACCATGTGATCGCGCTTCTCG
TTGGGGTCTTTGCTCAGGGCGGACTGGGTGCTCAGGTAGTGGTTGTCGGGCAGCAGCACGGGGCCGTCGC
CGATGGGGGTGTTCTGCTGGTAGTGGTCGGCGAGCTGCACGCTGCCGTCCTCGATGTTGTGGCGGATCTT
GAAGTTCACCTTGATGCCGTTCTTCTGCTTGTCGGCCATGATATAGACGTTGTGGCTGTTGTAGTTGTAC
TCCAGCTTGTGCCCCAGGATGTTGCCGTCCTCCTTGAAGTCGATGCCCTTCAGCTCGATGCGGTTCACCA
GGGTGTCGCCCTCGAACTTCACCTCGGCGCGGGTCTTGTAGTTGCCGTCGTCCTTGAAGAAGATGGTGCG
CTCCTGGACGTAGCCTTCGGGCATGGCGGACTTGAAGAAGTCGTGCTGCTTCATGTGGTCGGGGTAGCGG
CTGAAGCACTGCACGCCGTAGGTCAGGGTGGTCACGAGGGTGGGCCAGGGCACGGGCAGCTTGCCGGTGG
TGCAGATGAACTTCAGGGTCAGCTTGCCGTAGGTGGCATCGCCCTCGCCCTCGCCGGACACGCTGAACTT
GTGGCCGTTTACGTCGCCGTCCAGCTCGAC
